>Addgene plasmid #197263 | pINSPECT_SigP:NLuc | addgene full sequence | sequence record 389724 | Addgene NGS Result
CTAAATTGTAAGCGTTAATATTTTGTTAAAATTCGCGTTAAATTTTTGTTAAATCAGCTCATTTTTTAAC
CAATAGGCCGAAATCGGCAAAATCCCTTATAAATCAAAAGAATAGACCGAGATAGGGT
[37 nt withheld, positions 129-165]
AAAGAACGTGGACTCCAACGTCAAAGG
[49 nt withheld, positions 193-241]
T
[91 nt withheld, positions 243-333]
G
[124 nt withheld, positions 335-458]
CCCATTCGCCATTCAGGCTGCGCAACTGTTGGGAAGGGCGATCGGTGCGGGCCTCTTCGCTATTACGCCA
GCTGGCGAAAGGGGGATGTGCTGCAAGGCGATTAAGTTGGGTAACGCCAGGGTTTTCCCAGTCACGACGT
TGTAAAACGACGGCCAGTGAGCGCGCGTAATACGACTCACTATAGGGCGAATTGGAGCTCGTCTCGGTAA
GTATCCTTTTTACAGCACAACTTAATGAGACAGATAGAAACTGGTCTTGTAGAAACAGAGTAGATTTTAT
CGAATTGCAACCTCTTCGAGGGACATAACTTCGTATAATGTATGCTATACGAAGTTATGGGTCGATGCTG
AGATCTGGACTAGAGGGTCGATGGTGATGCTTGGATCAAAATAGGAAGAATCCCAATGATAACTTCGTAT
AAAGTATCCTATACGAAGTTATACTAGAATTGCGTACCGCCACCATGTCGCCAAGGCCACCTCCCCTGTG
AGCTAGACTGGACAGCCAATGACGGGTAAGAGAGTGACATTTCTCACTAACCTAAGACAGGAGGGCCGTC
AAAGCTACTGCCTAATCCAATGACGGGTAATAGTGACAAGAAATGTATCACTCCAACCTAAGACAGGCGC
AGCCTCCGAGGGATGTGTCTTTTGTTTTTTATAATTAAAAAGGGTGACACGTGAGGCCACCTCCCCTGTG
AGCTAGACTGGACAGCCAATGACGGGTAAGAGAGTGACATTTCTCACTAACCTAAGACAGGAGGGCCGTC
AAAGCTACTGCCTAATCCAATGACGGGTAATAGTGACAAGAAATGTATCACTCCAACCTAAGACAGGCGC
AGCCTCCGAGGGATGTGTCTTTTGTTTTTTATAATTAAAAAGGGTGAAGCCGACACACAAAAAACCAACA
CACAGATCTCTAGAGCTCTGGATCTTTTATTGCCCGGGCTACCACATTTGTAGAGGTTTTACTTGCTTTA
AAAAACCTCCCACACCTCCCCCTGAACCTGAAACATAAAATGAATGCAATTGTTGTTGTTAACTTGTTTA
TTGCAGCTTATAATGGTTACAAATATAGCAATAGCATCACAAATTTCACAAATATAGCATTTTTTTCACT
GCATTCTAGTTGTGGTTTGTCCAAACTCATCAATGTATCTTATCATGTCTGTATACTTTAAATGATTTGC
CCTCCCATATGTCCTTCCGAGTGAGAGACACAAAAAATTCCAACACACTATTGCAATGAAAATACATTTC
CTTTATTAGCCAGAAGTCAGATGCCAGCACAACAACCAGCACGTTGCCCAGGAGCTGTAGGAAAAAGAAG
AAGGCATGAACATAGTTAGCAGAGTTACGTAGCGATCGCTAGTATAACTTCGTATAGCATACATTATACG
AAGTTATGGGTCGATGGTGACAATAGCGAAAAAGAAAGAACAATCAAGGGTCCCCAAACTCACCTAGGTC
CTTTGATATAACTTCGTATAGGATACTTTATACGAAGTTATGGCATCTCCTTCGGAAGTTCCTATTCTAT
TTGAAGTATAGGAACTTCCAGGTCCAGGATTTTCCTCGACGTCCCCTGCCTGCTTGAGCAGTGAAAAGTT
AGTTGCCCCGGATCCGTTGGCTTCGCCCATCTCTCTAGCGAAGGTTCTGGCGAGGTCACAGATGGTGGGG
ATGCTGCCAGGGGTTGTCACATGGGTCTGCACCATGCCGCTTGTCAGTTGCAGCAGGGCATCTCTGCATC
CGGCTGGGCTCTGATCGTAGTCCAGGATGAACACATGCATGGGCCGCAGTCTTTTTGCCAGCACGTCGAG
AGCCCAGGCGAACACGTTATACAGGTCGCCGTTAGGGGCCAGCAGTTCAGGGGCTCTGAACAGTGTGAAC
AGGGTGTCGCCGATGTGAGGTCTGGGTCCAGCGTTAGACTGAGGCTCAGCGCCTTGTGGAGGAACTGCTG
TGCCAGAGAGCTGTCCCCAGTCCTCTCTCCAGGAACCGCCGCCTTGAAGATAGCGCACGGTGTTAGCCAG
CAGGCCGTACACTCTTCTGATGGCGGCCAGCATAGCCAGATCCAGTCTCTCGCCAGGCCTCTGTCTCTTA
GCCAGTCTGTCGATGTGTCTGTCCTCTGGCAGGGCTCCAAGCACGATGTTTGTGCCGGGCAGTGTAGGAG
GAATCAGAGCCACGAAAGCCAGCACGGCCTGAGGTGTCATGCTGCCCATCAGATACCGAGCGGCAGGGTA
ACACAGCAGGGCGAAGATGGGGTGTCTGTCGAAGATCAGGGTCAGAGCAGGTGGTGGAGCGTGAGAAGAT
CCAGCCTCGCCGCCAATATGTGGAGCCAGCACAGCGTCTGTCACGGCGTAAGGCATGCCCATTGTGATCT
GGGCAGATGTCATGACCACAGCAGCGTCGCCTGCGCTAATTTCGCCCTGGTCCAGTCTGTGCTGTGTGGT
GTAGATGTTGGCGATTGTCTCAGAGGCTCCCAGGACCTGCCAGTAGGTCATAGGCTCGGGCACGTACACG
ATGTCATCTCTGCTGCCCAGAGCCACCAGCAGCTGTGTTGTTGTGGTCTTGCCCATGCCATGAGGGCCGT
CGATATACACTCTCAGCAGTGTGGGCATCTTCTGTTCCAGCCGCACTTCTGTAGCCTCTTGCTGCCTTCT
TGGCCTGAGGGCTGTTCTTCTGTTGCTGTGGCCTCTGCTTCTAGCGGCTTGATCGAAGGCGCTGGCGTGC
TGGTGACAAGGATAAGAAGCAGGACCGGGGTTCTCTTCCACGTCGCCAGCCTGTTTCAGCAGGCTGAAGT
TTGTAGCGCCGGATCCGGCGCCAGGCTTTCTGGTCATGCACCAGGTTCTAGGGCCCTCAGGCACTTCCAC
GTCGGCGGTCACGGTGAAGCCCAGTCTCTCGTAGAAGGGCAGGTTTCTGGGGGCGCTTGTTTCCAGGAAG
GCGGGCACGCCAGCCCTTTCAGCAGCTTCCACCCCAGGCAGCACCACAGCAGATCCCAGTCCCTTGCCCT
GGTGGTCAGGTGACACGCCCACGGTGGCCAGAAACCAGGCAGGCTCTTTTGGTCTGTGGGGGGCCAGCAG
GCCTTCCATCTGCTGCTGGGCAGCCAGTCTAGAGCCGCTCAGCTCGGCCATTCTAGGTCCGATCTCGGCG
AACACAGCGCCGGCTTCCACAGACTCAGGGGTTGTCCACACAGCCACAGCGGCGCCATCATCGGCCACCC
ACACTTTGCCGATGTCCAGGCCCACTCTGGTCAGAAACAGTTCCTGCAGCTCGGTCACTCTCTCGATGTG
CCGGTCGGGGTCCACGGTGTGTCTTGTGGCAGGGTAATCGGCGAAGGCAGCGGCCAGTGTCCGCACAGCT
CTTGGCACATCGTCCCTGGTGGCCAGCCGCACTGTGGGCTTGTACTCGGTCATGGTGGCGCGCCTTTTAG
GGGTAGTTTTCACGACACCTGAAATGGAAGAAAAAAACTTTGAACCACTGTCTGAGGCTTGAGAATGAAC
CAAGATCCAAACTCAAAAAGGGCAAATTCCAAGGAGAATTACATCAAGTGCCAAGCTGGCCTAACTTCAG
TCTCCACCCACTCAGTGTGGGGAAACTCCATCGCATAAAACCCCTCCCCCCAACCTAAAGACGACGTACT
CCAAAAGCTCGAGAACTAATCGAGGTGCCTGGACGGCGCCCGGTACTCCGTGGAGTCACATGAAGCGACG
GCTGAGGACGGAAAGGCCCTTTTCCTTTGTGTGGGTGACTCACCCGCCCGCTCTCCCGAGCGCCGCGTCC
TCCATTTTGAGCTCCCTGCAGCAGGGCCGGGAAGCGGCCATCTTTCCGCTCACGCAACTGGTGCCGACCG
GGCCAGCCTTGCCGCCCAGGGCGGGGCGATACACGGCGGCGCGAGGCCAGGCACCAGAGCAGGCCGGCCA
GCTTGAGACTACCCCCGTCCGATTCTCGGTGGCCGCGCTCGCAGGCCCCGCCTCGCCGAACATGTGCGCT
GGGACGCACGGGCCCCGTCGCCGCCCGCGGCCCCAAAAACCGAAATACCAGTGTGCAGATCTTGGCCCGC
ATTTACAAGACTATCTTGCCAGAAAAAAAGCGTCGCAGCAGGTCATCAAAAATTTTAAATGGCTAGAGAC
TTATCGAAAGCAGCGAGACAGGCGCGAAGGTGCCACCAGATTCGCACGCGGCGGCCCCAGCGCCCAGGCC
AGGCCTCAACTCAAGCACGAGGCGAAGGGGCTCCTTAAGCGCAAGGCCTCGAACTCTCCCACCCACTTCC
AACCCGAAGCTCGGGATCAAGAATCACGTACTGCAGCCAGGGGCGTGGAAGTAATTCAAGGCACGCAAGG
GCCATAACCCGTAAAGAGGCCAGGCCCGCGGGAACCACACACGGCACTTACCTGTGTTCTGGCGGCAAAC
CCGTTGCGAAAAAGAACGTTCACGGCGACTACTGCACTTATATACGGTTCTCCCCCACCCTCGGGAAAAA
GGCGGAGCCAGTACACGACATCACTTTCCCAGTTTACCCCGCGCCACCTTCTCTAGGCACCGGTTCAATT
GCCGACCCCTCCCCCCAACTTCTCGGGGACTGTGGGCGATGTGCGCTCTGCCCACTGACGGGCACCGGAG
CCAATTCGAAGTTCCTATTCTATTTGAAGTATAGGAACTTCAAATACAAGGGCTTACTGTGCGGACTGGG
ACGCCCCCCCCTCTCCCTCCCCCCCCCCTAACGTTACTGGCCGAAGCCGCTTGGAATAAGGCCGGTGTGC
GTTTGTCTATATGTTATTTTCCACCATATTGCCGTCTTTTGGCAATGTGAGGGCCCGGAAACCTGGCCCT
GTCTTCTTGACGAGCATTCCTAGGGGTCTTTCCCCTCTCGCCAAAGGAATGCAAGGTCTGTTGAATGTCG
TGAAGGAAGCAGTTCCTCTGGAAGCTTCTTGAAGACAAACAACGTCTGTAGCGACCCTTTGCAGGCAGCG
GAACCCCCCACCTGGCGACAGGTGCCTCTGCGGCCAAAAGCCACGTGTATAAGATACACCTGCAAAGGCG
GCACAACCCCAGTGCCACGTTGTGAGTTGGATAGTTGTGGAAAGAGTCAAATGGCTCTCCTCAAGCGTAT
TCAACAAGGGGCTGAAGGATGCCCAGAAGGTACCCCATTGTATGGGATCTGATCTGGGGCCTCGGTGCAC
ATGCTTTACATGTGTTTAGTCGAGGTTAAAAAACGTCTAGGCCCCCCGAACCACGGGGACGTGGTTTTCC
TTTGAAAAACACGATGATAATATGGCCACCACCATGGTGGTCAAGGTGCTGTTCGCCCTGATCTGTATTG
CCGTGGCCGAGGCCAAGCCTACCGTGTTCACCCTGGAAGATTTCGTCGGCGATTGGAGACAGACCGCCGG
ATACAACCTGGACCAGGTGTTGGAGCAAGGCGGCGTGTCCAGCCTGTTTCAGAACCTGGGAGTGTCCGTG
ACACCCATCCAGAGAATCGTGCTGAGCGGCGAGAACGGCCTGAAGATCGACATCCATGTGATCATCCCTT
ACGAGGGCCTGTCCGGCGATCAGATGGGCCAGATCGAGAAGATTTTCAAGGTGGTGTACCCCGTGGACGA
CCACCACTTCAAAGTGATCCTGCACTACGGCACCCTGGTCATCGATGGCGTGACCCCTAACATGATCGAC
TACTTCGGCAGACCCTACGAGGGAATCGCCGTGTTCGACGGCAAGAAAATCACCGTGACCGGCACACTGT
GGAACGGCAACAAGATCATCGACGAGCGGCTGATCAACCCCGATGGCAGCCTGCTGTTCAGAGTGACCAT
CAACGGCGTGACAGGATGGCGGCTGTGCGAAAGAATCCTGGCCTAATGTACAGATATCACTATCGATACC
GCGGGGATCCTCTAGAGTAGACCACCTCCCCTGCGAGCTAAGCTGGACAGCCAATGACGACTAAGAGAGT
GACATTTTTCACTAAGCTAAGACAGGAGGGCCGTCAGAGCTACTGCCTAATCCAAAGACGGCTAAAAGTG
ATAAAAATGTATCACTCCAAGTTAAGACAGGCGCAGCTTCCGAGGGATTTGCCTGGCCGGATTGACTGAC
GTCTTAACCACTGCATATCGATACCGCGGGGATCCTCTAGAGTAGACCACCTCCCCTGCGAGCTAAGCTG
GACAGCCAATGACGACTAAGAGAGTGACATTTTTCACTAAGCTAAGACAGGAGGGCCGTCAGAGCTACTG
CCTAATCCAAAGACGGCTAAAAGTGATAAAAATGTATCACTCCAAGTTAAGACAGGCGCAGCTTCCGAGG
GATTTGCGTTTAAACGCGGCCGCTCTATACTCGACGATTGACTATCTGACAAATCATAGAGAACATAGAG
AACCTCCTCGAGTCGCCTGCTTTTCTGCCTGGTACTAACTTCTCTCCCCTCTCCTCTTTTCTTTTTCTGC
AGGGAGACGGTACCCAGCTTTTGTTCCCTTTAGTGAGGGTTAATTGCGCGCTTGGCGTAATCATGGTCAT
AGCTGTTTCCTGTGTGAAATTGTTATCCGCTCACAATTCCACACAACATACGAGCCGGGAGCATAAAGTG
TAAAGCCTGGGGTGCCTAATGAGTGAGCTAACTCACATTAATTGCGTTGCGCTCACTGCCCGCTTTCCAG
TCGGGAAACCTGTCGTGCCAGCTGCATTAATGAATCGGCCAACGCGCGGGGAGAGGCGGTTTGCGTATTG
GGCGCTCTTCCGCTTCCTCGCTCACTGACTCGCTGCGCTCGGTCGTTCGGCTGCGGCGAGCGGTATCAGC
TCACTCAAAGGCGGTAATACGGTTATCCACAGAATCAGGGGATAACGCAGGAAAGAACATGTGAGCAAAA
GGCCAGCAAAAGGCCAGGAACCGTAAAAAGGCCGCGTTGCTGGCGTTTTTCCATAGGCTCCGCCCCCCTG
ACGAGCATCACAAAAATCGACGCTCAAGTCAGAGGTGGCGAAACCCGACAGGACTATAAAGATACCAGGC
GTTTCCCCCTGGAAGCTCCCTCGTGCGCTCTCCTGTTCCGACCCTGCCGCTTACCGGATACCTGTCCGCC
TTTCTCCCTTCGGGAAGCGTGGCGCTTTCTCATAGCTCACGCTGTAGGTATCTCAGTTCGGTGTAGGTCG
TTCGCTCCAAGCTGGGCTGTGTGCACGAACCCCCCGTTCAGCCCGACCGCTGCGCCTTATCCGGTAACTA
TCGTCTTGAGTCCAACCCGGTAAGACACGACTTATCGCCACTGGCAGCAGCCACTGGTAACAGGATTAGC
AGAGCGAGGTATGTAGGAGGTGCTACAGAGTTCTTGAAGTGGTGGCCTAACTACGGCTACACTAGAAGAA
CAGTATTTGGTATCTGCGCTCTGCTGAAGCCAGTTACCTTCGGAAAAAGAGTTGGTAGCTCTTGATCCGG
CAAACAAACCACCGCTGGTAGCGGTGGTTTTTTTGTTTGCAAGCAGCAGATTACGCGCAGAAAAAAAGGA
TCTCAAGAAGATCCTTTGATCTTTTCTACGGGGTCTGACGCTCAGTGGAACGAAAACTCACGTTAAGGGA
TTTTGGTCATGAGATTATCAAAAAGGATCTTCACCTAGATCCTTTTAAATTAAAAATGAAGTTTTAAATC
AATCTAAAGTATATATGAGTAAACTTGGTCTGACAGTTACCAATGCTTAATCAGTGAGGCACCTATCTCA
GCGATCTGTCTATTTCGTTCATCCATAGTTGCCTGACTCCCCGTCGTGTAGATAACTACGATACGGGAGG
GCTTACCATCTGGCCCCAGTGCTGCAATGATACCGCGAGACCCACGCTCACCGGCTCCAGATTTATCAGC
AATAAACCAGCCAGCCGGAAGGGCCGAGCGCAGAAGTGGTCCTGCAACTTTATCCGCCTCCATCCAGTCT
ATTAATTGTTGCCGGGAAGCTAGAGTAAGTAGTTCGCCAGTTAATAGTTTGCGCAACGTTGTTGCCATTG
CTACAGGCATCGTGGTGTCACGCTCGTCGTTTGGTATGGCTTCATTCAGCTCCGGTTCCCAACGATCAAG
GCGAGTTACATGATCCCCCATGTTGTGCAAAAAAGCGGTTAGCTCCTTCGGTCCTCCGATCGTTGTCAGA
AGTAAGTTGGCCGCAGTGTTATCACTCATGGTTATGGCAGCACTGCATAATTCTCTTACTGTCATGCCAT
CCGTAAGATGCTTTTCTGTGACTGGTGAGTACTCAACCAAGTCATTCTGAGAATAGTGTATGCGGCGACC
GAGTTGCTCTTGCCCGGCGTCAATACGGGATAATACCGCGCCACATAGCAGAACTTTAAAAGTGCTCATC
ATTGGAAAACGTTCTTCGGGGCGAAAACTCTCAAGGATCTTACCGCTGTTGAGATCCAGTTCGATGTAAC
CCACTCGTGCACCCAACTGATCTTCAGCATCTTTTACTTTCACCAGCGTTTCTGGGTGAGCAAAAACAGG
AAGGCAAAATGCCGCAAAAAAGGGAATAAGGGCGACACGGAAATGTTGAATACTCATACTCTTCCTTTTT
CAATATTATTGAAGCATTTATCAGGGTTATTGTCTCATGAGCGGATACATATTTGAATGTATTTAGAAAA
ATAAACAAATAGGGGTTCCGCGCACATTTCCCCGAAAAGTGCCAC
Features (pLannotate 1.2.2; 29 found; start..end, strand, type, name):
     30..458     -  rep_origin     f1 ori (sequence partly withheld): f1 bacteriophage origin of replication; arrow indicates direction of (+) strand synthesis
    463..618     -  CDS            lacZα (fragment): LacZα fragment of β-galactosidase; lacZ fragment
    626..644     +  promoter       T7 promoter: promoter for bacteriophage T7 RNA polymerase
    763..796     -  protein_bind   loxP: Cre-mediated recombination occurs in the 8-bp core sequence (GCATACAT). Cre recombinase
    867..900     -  protein_bind   lox2272: Cre-mediated recombination occurs in the 8-bp core sequence (GGATACTT). lox2272 sites are compatible with each other, but incompatible with loxP or loxN sites (Lee and Saito, 1988). Cre recombinase
   1352..1377    -  polyA_signal   poly(A) signal (fragment): synthetic polyadenylation signal
   1408..1476    +  CDS            large T antigen (fragment): large T antigen from SV40 (simian virus 40)
   1499..1629    +  polyA_signal   SV40 poly(A) signal: SV40 polyadenylation signal
   1670..1725    -  polyA_signal   β-globin poly(A) signal: rabbit β-globin polyadenylation signal (Gil and Proudfoot, 1987)
   1773..1812    -  intron         β-globin intron (fragment): intron from rabbit β-globin gene
   1832..1865    +  protein_bind   loxP: Cre-mediated recombination occurs in the 8-bp core sequence (GCATACAT). Cre recombinase
   1878..1921    -  intron         β-globin intron (fragment): intron from rabbit β-globin gene
   1936..1969    +  protein_bind   lox2272: Cre-mediated recombination occurs in the 8-bp core sequence (GGATACTT). lox2272 sites are compatible with each other, but incompatible with loxP or loxN sites (Lee and Saito, 1988). Cre recombinase
   2084..3208    -  CDS            TK: KITH_HHV1 - Also known as UL23. Experimental evidence at protein level: Swiss-Prot protein existence level 1. Catalyzes the transfer of the gamma-phospho group of ATP to thymidine to generate dTMP in the salvage pathway of pyrimidine synthesis. The dTMP serves as a substrate for DNA polymerase during viral DNA replication. Allows the virus to be reactivated and to grow in non-proliferative cells lacking a high concentration of phosphorylated nucleic acid precursors. From Human herpesvirus 1 (HHV-1) (Human herpes simplex virus 1). Used in molecular biology as a selectable marker to identify tra
   3209..3232    -  CDS            P2A (fragment): 2A peptide from porcine teschovirus-1 polyprotein Eukaryotic ribosomes fail to insert a peptide bond between the Gly and Pro residues, yielding separate polypeptides.
   3275..3871    -  CDS            pac: PUAC_STRAD - Protein predicted: Swiss-Prot protein existence level 4. Detoxification of puromycin. From Streptomyces alboniger.
   3898..5079    -  promoter       EF-1α promoter: strong constitutive promoter for human elongation factor EF-1α
   5156..5728    +  misc_feature   IRES: internal ribosome entry site (IRES) of the encephalomyocarditis virus (EMCV)
   5730..6311    +  CDS            LUCI_OPLGR: Experimental evidence at protein level: Swiss-Prot protein existence level 1. Catalytic subunit of oplophorus-luciferin 2-monooxygenase. Oxidoreductase that converts coelenterazine (the oplophorus luciferin) to coelenteramide under emission of blue light with a maximum at 454 nm. Is also active with bisdeoxycoelenterazine. From Oplophorus gracilirostris (Luminous shrimp).
   6340..6361    +  misc_feature   MCS (fragment): pUC18/19 multiple cloning site
   6575..6596    +  misc_feature   MCS (fragment): pUC18/19 multiple cloning site
   6925..6943    -  promoter       T3 promoter: promoter for bacteriophage T3 RNA polymerase
   6988..7004    -  protein_bind   lac operator: The lac repressor binds to the lac operator to inhibit transcription in E. coli. This inhibition can be relieved by adding lactose or isopropyl-β-D-thiogalactopyranoside (IPTG). lac repressor encoded by lacI
   7012..7042    -  promoter       lac promoter: promoter for the E. coli lac operon
   7057..7078    -  protein_bind   CAP binding site: CAP binding activates transcription in the presence of cAMP. E. coli catabolite activator protein
   7091..7183    -  CDS            lacI (fragment): lac repressor; lacI; The lac repressor binds to the lac operator to inhibit transcription in E. coli. This inhibition can be relieved by adding lactose or isopropyl-β-D-thiogalactopyranoside (IPTG).
   7366..7954    -  rep_origin     ori: high-copy-number ColE1/pMB1/pBR322/pUC origin of replication
   8125..8985    -  CDS            AmpR: β-lactamase; bla; confers resistance to ampicillin, carbenicillin, and related antibiotics
   8986..9090    -  promoter       AmpR promoter: bla
