[The description below was written by a language model from this plasmid's Addgene catalogue record and pLannotate feature annotations shown in this document.]
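Description:
pINSPECT_SigP:NLuc is an empty cloning backbone built on pBlueScript-KS II (+), intended as a donor template for CRISPR-assisted knock-in of an INSPECT reporter cassette into mammalian genomes. In bacteria it is maintained at high copy through the ColE1/pUC-type origin and selected with ampicillin via the AmpR gene. The usual pBluescript elements remain, including the f1 origin, lacZα and lac promoter/operator remnants, and flanking T7 and T3 promoters that serve as sequencing primer sites. No homology arms are present; the user adds locus-specific arms through Esp3I (type IIS) sites, so the target gene is not defined by the record.

The payload is an EMCV IRES followed by a NanoLuc-type luciferase (annotated as the Oplophorus catalytic subunit) carrying a signal peptide, so the enzyme is secreted. According to the catalogue entry, this cistron is designed to sit within an intron, letting the excised or intron-derived RNA be translated cap-independently. This allows expression of a coding or non-coding host gene to be monitored with minimal disturbance to the mature transcript.

Upstream, in the opposite orientation, an EF-1α promoter drives puromycin N-acetyltransferase linked by a P2A peptide to HSV thymidine kinase. This allows positive selection of integrants with puromycin, and ganciclovir counter-selection after the cassette has been removed. The catalogue describes this cassette as FRT-flanked, but the automated annotation did not call FRT sites. It instead detected pairs of oppositely oriented loxP and lox2272 sites surrounding a cluster of polyadenylation signals (synthetic, SV40, rabbit β-globin) and β-globin intron fragments. The record does not explain the role of this lox-flanked region.
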