Addgene plasmid #197263: pINSPECT_SigP:NLuc
Purpose: (Empty Backbone) Cloning Backbone for INSPECT expression. Encodes for intronic IRES-driven SigP:NLuc. Plasmid contains FRT-site flanked PuroR-TK cassette. Clone homology arms via Esp3I.
Depositing lab: Gil Westmeyer. Depositing organization: Helmholtz Munich. Publication: Intron-encoded cistronic transcripts for minimally invasive monitoring of coding and non-coding RNAs. Truong DJ, Armbrust N, Geilenkeuser J, Lederer EM, Santl TH, Beyer M, Ittermann S, Steinmassl E, Dyka M, Raffl G, Phlairaharn T, Greisle T, Zivanic M, Grosch M, Drukker M, Westmeyer GG. Nat Cell Biol. 2022 Nov;24(11):1666-1676. doi: 10.1038/s41556-022-00998-6. Epub 2022 Nov 7. PubMed 36344775.
Backbone
  Vector backbone: pBlueScript-KS II (+)
  Backbone size (bp): 9113
  Vector type: Mammalian Expression, CRISPR, Luciferase, Synthetic Biology, Unspecified
  Selectable markers: Puromycin ; HSV-Thymidine kinase for counter selection using Ganciclovir after removal of selection cassette.
Growth in bacteria
  Bacterial resistance: Ampicillin, 100 μg/mL
  Growth temperature: 37°C
  Growth strain: NEB Stable
  Copy number: High Copy
Gene/Insert
  Cloning method: Gibson Cloning
  Sequencing primers: 5′ T7; 3′ T3
Terms and licenses: Academic/Nonprofit Terms; Industry Terms: Not Available to Industry
How to cite: pINSPECT_SigP:NLuc was a gift from Gil Westmeyer (Addgene plasmid # 197263 ; http://n2t.net/addgene:197263 ; RRID:Addgene_197263)
